Addgene plasmid #49189: pBSFI-myr-akt-T308A
Purpose: cDNA of Akt1 with myristyolation signal and point mutation from T to A at position 308 in cloning vector
Depositing lab: Peter Vogt. Depositing organization: Scripps California (The Scripps Research Institute). Publication: The akt kinase: molecular determinants of oncogenicity. Aoki M, Batista O, Bellacosa A, Tsichlis P, Vogt PK. Proc Natl Acad Sci U S A. 1998 Dec 8;95(25):14950-5. 10.1073/pnas.95.25.14950 PubMed 9843996.
Backbone
  Vector backbone: pBSFI
  Backbone size w/o insert (bp): 3000
  Total vector size (bp): 4500
  Modifications to backbone: pBSFI is based on pBluescript SK, with a different MCS inserted between SacI and KpnI
  Vector type: Adaptor Plasmid
Growth in bacteria
  Bacterial resistance: Ampicillin, 100 μg/mL
  Growth temperature: 37°C
  Growth strain: DH5alpha
  Copy number: High Copy
Gene/Insert
  Gene/Insert name: Akt1 (alt name: Akt)
  Species: M. musculus (mouse)
  Insert size (bp): 1500
  Mutation: T308A
  GenBank ID: NM_009652.3
  Entrez Gene: Akt1 (a.k.a. Akt, LTR-akt, PKB, PKB/Akt, PKBalpha, Rac)
  Promoter: T7
  Tag / fusion protein: myristolation signal (N terminal on insert); HA tag (C terminal on insert)
  Cloning method: Restriction Enzyme; 5′ cloning site BamHI (destroyed during cloning); 3′ cloning site EcoRI (not destroyed)
  Sequencing primers: 5′ T3; 3′ T7
Terms and licenses: Academic/Nonprofit Terms; Industry Terms: Not Available to Industry
How to cite: pBSFI-myr-akt-T308A was a gift from Peter Vogt (Addgene plasmid # 49189 ; http://n2t.net/addgene:49189 ; RRID:Addgene_49189)
