[The description below was written by a language model from this plasmid's Addgene catalogue record.]
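Description:
pBSFI-myr-akt-T308A is a small bacterial cloning ("adaptor") plasmid of about 4.5 kb that carries a modified mouse Akt1 cDNA. Its roughly 3 kb backbone, pBSFI, is derived from pBluescript SK, with a different multiple cloning site substituted between the SacI and KpnI sites. It is maintained in E. coli as a high-copy plasmid under ampicillin selection. No feature table accompanies the record, so the origin of replication and other backbone elements are not itemised, although they would be expected to follow the pBluescript parent.

The approximately 1.5 kb insert encodes Akt1 (also known as PKB or PKBalpha) with an N-terminal myristoylation signal and a C-terminal HA epitope tag. It was cloned by restriction enzyme digestion, with the 5′ BamHI junction destroyed and the 3′ EcoRI site retained. A myristoylation signal directs lipid modification and membrane anchoring of the kinase, which generally bypasses the normal recruitment step and favours constitutive activation. The T308A substitution replaces the activation-loop threonine with a residue that cannot be phosphorylated, so the construct allows the need for this site to be tested in a membrane-targeted Akt. The HA tag permits detection or immunoprecipitation of the protein.

The only promoter listed is T7, a phage promoter suited to in vitro transcription rather than expression in animal cells, and the insert is flanked by T3 and T7 sequencing primer sites. In keeping with its adaptor designation, the plasmid serves mainly as a storage and shuttle intermediate from which the cDNA can be moved into an expression vector. It comes from work on the molecular determinants of Akt oncogenicity.
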