>Addgene plasmid #49189 | pBSFI-myr-akt-T308A | addgene partial sequence | sequence record 74613 | M13-Reverse
GGAACAAAAGCTGGAGCTGGCCATTACGGCCGCGGCCGCCTCTAGAGGATCTGGTACCACGCGTATCGAT
AAGCTTATGGGGAGCAGCAAGAGCAAGCCCAAGTCTAGAATGAACGACGTAGCCATTGTGAAGGAGGGCT
GGCTGCACAAACGAGGGGAATATATTAAAACCTGGCGGCCACGCTACTTCCTCCTCAAGAACGATGGCAC
CTTTATTGGCTACAAGGAACGGCCTCAGGATGTGGATCAGCGAGAGTCCCCACTCAACAACTTCTCAGTG
GCACAATGCCAGCTGATGAAGACAGAGCGGCCAAGGCCCAACACCTTTATCATCCGCTGCCTGCAGTGGA
CCACAGTCATTGAGCGCACCTTCCATGTGGAAACGCCTGAGGAGCGGGAAGAATGGGCCACCGCCATTCA
GACTGTGGCCGATGGACTCAAGAGGCAGGAAGAAGAGACGATGGACTTCCGATCAGGCTCACCCAGTGAC
AACTCAGGGGCTGAAGAGATGGAGGTGTCCCTGGCCAAGCCCAAGCACCGTGTGACCATGAACGAGTTTG
AGTACCTGAAACTACTGGGCAAGGGCACCTTTGGGAAAGTGATTCTGGTGAAAGAGAAGGCCACAGGCCG
CTACTATGCCATGAAGATCCTCAAGAAGGAGGTCATCGTCGCCAAGGATGAGGTTGCCCACACGCTTACT
GAGAACCGTGTCCTGCAGAACTCTAGGCATCCCTTCCTTACGGCCCTCAAGTACTCATTCCAGACCCACG
ACCGCCTCTGCTTTGTCATGGAGTATGCCAACGGGGGCGAGCTCTTCTTCCACCTGTCTCGAGAGCGCGT
GTTCTCCGAGGACCGGGCCCGCTTCTATGGTGCG
