>Addgene plasmid #49189 | pBSFI-myr-akt-T308A | addgene partial sequence | sequence record 75185 | T7 5'-TAATACGACTCACTATAGGG-3'
GTCGACATCGATAAGCTTACGCGTGAATTCATCTAGAAGCGTAATCTGGAACATCGTATGGGTAGGCTGT
GCCACTGGCTGAGTAGGAGAACTGGGGGAAGTGCGGCCTCCGCTCACTGTCCACACACTCCATGCTGTCA
TCTTGATCAGGCGGCGTGATGGTGATCATCTGAGCTGTGAACTCCTCATCGAAATACCTGGTGTCAGTCT
CAGAGGTGACCTGGGGCTTGAAAGGTGGGCTCAGCTTCTTCTCATACACATCCTGCCACACGATGTTGGC
AAAGAACCGGTGCTGCATGATCTCCTTGGCATCCTCAGAGCCCCCACCGAGCCTCTGTGTAGGGTCCTTC
TTGAGCAGCCCGGAGAGCAGGGACTTGGCCTCAGGGCCGAGTGTGCGCGGGAAGCGGATCTCCTCCATGA
GGATCAGCTCGAACAGCTTCTCGTGGTCCTGGTTGTAGAAGGGCAGGCGGCCACACATCATCTCATACAT
GACCACGCCCAGCCCCCACCAGTCCACTGCACGGCCGTAGTCGTTGTCCTCCAGCACCTCAGGGGCCAGG
TACTCCGGCGTTCCGCAGAATGCCTTCATAGTGGCACCATCCTTGATCCCCTCCTTGCACAGCCCGAAGT
CCGTTATCTTGATGTGCCCGTCCTTGTCCAGCATGAGGTTCTCCAGCTTCAGGTCCCGGTACACCACGTT
CTTCTCGGAGTGCAAGTAGTCCAGGGCAGACACAATCTCCGCACCATAGAAGCGGGCCCGGTCCTCGGAG
AACACGCGCTCTCGAGACAGGTGGAAGAAGAGCTCGCCCCCGTTGGCATACTCCATGACAAAGCAGAGGC
GGTCGTGGGTCTGGAATGA
